>Addgene plasmid #202239 | pBC080 | addgene full sequence | sequence record 419093 | Addgene NGS Result
TTAATTAAAGCGGATAACAATTTCACACAGGAGGCCGCCTAGGCCGCGGCCGCGCGAATTTGCCGAATTC
GGATCCGGAGGGAGTGTGGGCGGACAATAAAGTCTTAAACTGAACAAAATAGATCTAAACTATGACAATA
AAGTCTTAAACTAGACAGAATAGTTGTAAACTGAAATCAGTCCAGTTATGCTGTGAAAAAGCATACTGGA
CTTTTGTTATGGCTAAAGCAAACTCTTCATTTTCTGAAGTGCAAATTGCCCGTCGTATTAAAGAGGGGCG
TGGCGCTGCAAGAATTCAAGCTTGGAGGACTCCTGTTGATAGATCCAGTAATGACCTCAGAACTCCATCT
GGATTTGTTCAGAACGCTCGGTTGCCGCCGGGCGTTTTTTATTGGTGAGAATCCAAGCTAGACTGCGATG
AGTGGCAGGGCGGGGCGTAATTTCTTAAGGCAGTTATTGGTGCCCTTAAACGCCTGGGGTAATGACTCTC
TAGCTTGAGGCATCAAATAAAACGAAAGGCTCAGTCGAAAGACTGGGCCTTTCGTTTTATCTGTTGTTTG
TCGGTGAACGCTCTCCTGAGTAGGACAAATCCGCCCGCCGCTGCAAGAATTCAAGCTTGGAGGAAGTTCC
TATACTTTCTAGAGAATAGGAACTTCGGAATAGGAACTTCAAGATCCCCTGATTCCCTTTGTCAACAGCA
ATGGATCGAATTGACATAAGCCTGTTCGGTTCGTAAACTGTAATGCAAGTAGCGTATGCGCTCACGCAAC
TGGTCCAGAACCTTGACCGAACGCAGCGGTGGTAACGGCGCAGTGGCGGTTTTCATGGCTTGTTATGACT
GTTTTTTTGTACAGTCTATGCCTCGGGCATCCAAGCAGCAAGCGCGTTACGCCGTGGGTCGATGTTTGAT
GTTATGGAGCAGCAACGATGTTACGCAGCAGCAACGATGTTACGCAGCAGGGCAGTCGCCCTAAAACAAA
GTTAGGTGGCTCAAGTATGGGCATCATTCGCACATGTAGGCTCGGCCCTGACCAAGTCAAATCCATGCGG
GCTGCTCTTGATCTTTTCGGTCGTGAGTTCGGAGACGTAGCCACCTACTCCCAACATCAGCCGGACTCCG
ATTACCTCGGGAACTTGCTCCGTAGTAAGACATTCATCGCGCTTGCTGCCTTCGACCAAGAAGCGGTTGT
TGGCGCTCTCGCGGCTTACGTTCTGCCCAAGTTTGAGCAGCCGCGTAGTGAGATCTATATCTATGATCTC
GCAGTCTCCGGCGAGCACCGGAGGCAGGGCATTGCCACCGCGCTCATCAATCTCCTCAAGCATGAGGCCA
ACGCGCTTGGTGCTTATGTGATCTACGTGCAAGCAGATTACGGTGACGATCCCGCAGTGGCTCTCTATAC
AAAGTTGGGCATACGGGAAGAAGTGATGCACTTTGATATCGACCCAAGTACCGCCACCTAACAATTCGTT
CAAGCCGAGATCGGCTTCCCGGCCGCGGAGTTGTTCGGTAAATTGTCACAACGCCGCGGCCAATTCGATC
TAGAATTCCATTGAGTAAGTTTTTAAGCACATCAGCTTCAAAAGCGCTCTGAAGTTCCTATACTTTCTAG
AGAATAGGAACTTCGGAATAGGTACTTCCGCTACTAGAATTCGAGCGGGGAATTCTTGACAATTAATCAT
CGGCTCGTATAATGTGTGGAATTGTGAGCGGATAACAATTTTCACACAGGAAACAGCTAAATGCGTAAAG
GAGAAGAACTTTTCACTGGAGTTGTCCCAATTCTTGTTGAATTAGATGGTGATGTTAATGGGCACAAATT
TTCTGTCAGTGGAGAGGGTGAAGGTGATGCAACATACGGAAAACTTACCCTTAAATTTATTTGCACTACT
GGAAAACTACCTGTTCCATGGCCAACACTTGTCACTACTTTCGGTTATGGTGTTCAATGCTTTGCGAGAT
ACCCAGATCATATGAAACAGCATGACTTTTTCAAGAGTGTCATGCCCGAAGGTTATGTACAGGAAAGAAC
TATATTTTTCAAAGATGACGGGAACTACAAGACACGTGCTGAAGTCAAGTTTGAAGGTGATACCCTTGTT
AATAGAATCGAGTTAAAAGGTATTGATTTTAAAGAAGATGGAAACATTCTTGGACACAAATTGGAATACA
ACTATAACTCACACAATGTATACATCATGGCAGACAAACAAAAGAATGGAATCAAAGTTAACTTCAAAAT
TAGACACAACATTGAAGATGGAAGCGTTCAACTAGCAGACCATTATCAACAAAATACTCCAATTGGCGAT
GGCCCTGTCCTTTTACCAGACAACCATTACCTGTCCACACAATCTGCCCTTTCGAAAGATCCCAACGAAA
AGAGAGACCACATGGTCCTTCTTGAGTTTGTAACAGCTGCTGGGATTACACATGGCATGGATGAACTATA
CAAATGAGCTTAATTAGCTGAGCTTGGACTCCTGTTGATAGATCCAGTAATGACCTCAGAACTCCATCTG
GATTTGTTCAGAACGCTCGGTTGCCGCCGGGCGTTTTTTATTGGTGAGAATCTCCCGCTTTACGAATTCC
CATGGGGAGCATGCGGAGTTACGTCATCCCCACCTTCCGCTGCGTTCTTCATCGATGCCCGCTTAGTGAT
ATGCTTAAAACTCCAAGCACAGCCTTCTCCCCAATGGCAGCCTCGGCGAGGAGTGGGATATATCTCCGCA
TAATGATCGCCAGCAGGAGGCCGAACTGTCTAGTCATCATTTGGCGCAGTAAGCTCTACTCGCCAGCGTT
AACTCCAGGGGATGCTGGTTGTCATTGCCCCTCCTTCCTCTAAGTGATAAGGTTACTTCCTCTAAATGAC
CAAGCAGGGTATCTAATCCTGTTAACGCTCGCTCAGAGAATTCGCATGCGGAGTCGAGGGAGAACCAGAT
AAGTGAAATCTAGTTCCAAACTATTTTGTCATTTTTAATTTTCGTATTAGCTTACGACGCTACACCCAGT
TCCCATCTATTTTGTCACTCTTCCCTAAATAATCCTTAAAAACTCCATTTCCACCCCTCCCAGTTCCCAA
CTATTTTGTCCGCCCACACGCTGAGCGAATTCCACGCTTGTGGAATTCCTCGAGGGAGTTCACATATACC
TGCCGTTCACTATTATTTAGTGAAATGAGATATTATGATATTTTCTGAATTGTGATTAAAAAGGCAACTT
TATGCCCATGCAACAGAAACTATAAAAAATACAGAGAATGAAAAGAAACAGATAGATTTTTTAGTTCTTT
AGGCCCGTAGTCTGCAAATCCTTTTATGATTTTCTATCAAACAAAAGAGGAAAATAGACCAGTTGCAATC
CAAACGAGAGTCTAATAGAATGAGGTCGAAAAGTAAATCGCGCGGGTTTGTTACTGATAAAGCAGGCAAG
ACCTAAAATGTGTAAAGGGCAAAGTGTATACTTTGGCGTCACCCCTTACATATTTTAGGTCTTTTTTTAT
TGTGCGTAACTAACTTGCCATCTTCAAACAGGAGGGCTGGAAGAAGCAGACCGCTAACACAGTACATAAA
AAAGGAGACATGAACGATGAACATCAAAAAGTTTGCAAAACAAGCAACAGTATTAACCTTTACTACCGCA
CTGCTGGCAGGAGGCGCAACTCAAGCGTTTGCGAAAGAAACGAACCAAAAGCCATATAAGGAAACATACG
GCATTTCCCATATTACACGCCATGATATGCTGCAAATCCCTGAACAGCAAAAAAATGAAAAATATCAAGT
TCCTGAATTCGATTCGTCCACAATTAAAAATATCTCTTCTGCAAAAGGCCTGGACGTTTGGGACAGCTGG
CCATTACAAAACGCTGACGGCACTGTCGCAAACTATCACGGCTACCACATCGTCTTTGCATTAGCCGGAG
ATCCTAAAAATGCGGATGACACATCGATTTACATGTTCTATCAAAAAGTCGGCGAAACTTCTATTGACAG
CTGGAAAAACGCTGGCCGCGTCTTTAAAGACAGCGACAAATTCGATGCAAATGATTCTATCCTAAAAGAC
CAAACACAAGAATGGTCAGGTTCAGCCACATTTACATCTGACGGAAAAATCCGTTTATTCTACACTGATT
TCTCCGGTAAACATTACGGCAAACAAACACTGACAACTGCACAAGTTAACGTATCAGCATCAGACAGCTC
TTTGAACATCAACGGTGTAGAGGATTATAAATCAATCTTTGACGGTGACGGAAAAACGTATCAAAATGTA
CAGCAGTTCATCGATGAAGGCAACTACAGCTCAGGCGACAACCATACGCTGAGAGATCCTCACTACGTAG
AAGATAAAGGCCACAAATACTTAGTATTTGAAGCAAACACTGGAACTGAAGATGGCTACCAAGGCGAAGA
ATCTTTATTTAACAAAGCATACTATGGCAAAAGCACATCATTCTTCCGTCAAGAAAGTCAAAAACTTCTG
CAAAGCGATAAAAAACGCACGGCTGAGTTAGCAAACGGCGCTCTCGGTATGATTGAGCTAAACGATGATT
ACACACTGAAAAAAGTGATGAAACCGCTGATTGCATCTAACACAGTAACAGATGAAATTGAACGCGCGAA
CGTCTTTAAAATGAACGGCAAATGGTACCTGTTCACTGACTCCCGCGGATCAAAAATGACGATTGACGGC
ATTACGTCTAACGATATTTACATGCTTGGTTATGTTTCTAATTCTTTAACTGGCCCATACAAGCCGCTGA
ACAAAACTGGCCTTGTGTTAAAAATGGATCTTGATCCTAACGATGTAACCTTTACTTACTCACACTTCGC
TGTACCTCAAGCGAAAGGAAACAATGTCGTGATTACAAGCTATATGACAAACAGAGGATTCTACGCAGAC
AAACAATCAACGTTTGCGCCAAGCTTCCTGCTGAACATCAAAGGCAAGAAAACATCTGTTGTCAAAGACA
GCATCCTTGAACAAGGACAATTAACAGTTAACAAATAAATTCGCTGAGCGAGGATGCACATGTGACCGAG
GGAAGCTTGCGGCCGCGTCGTGACTGGGAAAACCCTGGCGACTAGTCTTGGACTCCTGTTGATAGATCCA
GTAATGACCTCAGAACTCCATCTGGATTTGTTCAGAACGCTCGGTTGCCGCCGGGCGTTTTTTATTGGTG
AGAATCCAGGGGTCCCCAATAATTACGATTTAAATTTGTGTCTCAAAATCTCTGATGTTACATTGCACAA
GATAAAAATATATCATCATGAACAATAAAACTGTCTGCTTACATAAACAGTAATACAAGGGGTGTTATGA
GCCATATTCAGCGTGAAACGAGCTGTAGCCGTCCGCGTCTGAACAGCAACATGGATGCGGATCTGTATGG
CTATAAATGGGCGCGTGATAACGTGGGTCAGAGCGGCGCGACCATTTATCGTCTGTATGGCAAACCGGAT
GCGCCGGAACTGTTTCTGAAACATGGCAAAGGCAGCGTGGCGAACGATGTGACCGATGAAATGGTGCGTC
TGAACTGGCTGACCGAATTTATGCCGCTGCCGACCATTAAACATTTTATTCGCACCCCGGATGATGCGTG
GCTGCTGACCACCGCGATTCCGGGCAAAACCGCGTTTCAGGTGCTGGAAGAATATCCGGATAGCGGCGAA
AACATTGTGGATGCGCTGGCCGTGTTTCTGCGTCGTCTGCATAGCATTCCGGTGTGCAACTGCCCGTTTA
ACAGCGATCGTGTGTTTCGTCTGGCCCAGGCGCAGAGCCGTATGAACAACGGCCTGGTGGATGCGAGCGA
TTTTGATGATGAACGTAACGGCTGGCCGGTGGAACAGGTGTGGAAAGAAATGCATAAACTGCTGCCGTTT
AGCCCGGATAGCGTGGTGACCCACGGCGATTTTAGCCTGGATAACCTGATTTTCGATGAAGGCAAACTGA
TTGGCTGCATTGATGTGGGCCGTGTGGGCATTGCGGATCGTTATCAGGATCTGGCCATTCTGTGGAACTG
CCTGGGCGAATTTAGCCCGAGCCTGCAAAAACGTCTGTTTCAGAAATATGGCATTGATAATCCGGATATG
AACAAACTGCAATTTCATCTGATGCTGGATGAATTTTTCTAATAATTAATTGGACCGCGGTCCGCGCGTT
GTCCTTTTCCGCTGCATAACCCTGCTTCGGGGTCATTATAGCGATTTTTTCGGTATATCCATCCTTTTTC
GCACGATATACAGGATTTTGCCAAAGGGTTCGTGTAGACTTTCCTTGGTGTATCCAACGGCGTCAGCCGG
GCAGGATAGGTGAAGTAGGCCCACCCGCGAGCGGGTGTTCCTTCTTCACTGTCCCTTATTCGCACCTGGC
GGTGCTCAACGGGAATCCTGCTCTGCGAGGCTGGCCGTAGGCCGGCCGATCTGAAGATCAGCAGTTCAAC
CTGTTGATAGTACGTACTAAGCTCTCATGTTTCACGTACTAAGCTCTCATGTTTAACGTACTAAGCTCTC
ATGTTTAACGAACTAAACCCTCATGGCTAACGTACTAAGCTCTCATGGCTAACGTACTAAGCTCTCATGT
TTCACGTACTAAGCTCTCATGTTTGAACAATAAAATTAATATAAATCAGCAACTTAAATAGCCTCTAAGG
TTTTAAGTTTTATAAGAAAAAAAAGAATATATAAGGCTTTTAAAGCCTTTAAGGTTTAACGGTTGTGGAC
AACAAGCCAGGGATGTAACGCACTGAGAAGCCCTTAGAGCCTCTCAAAGCAATTTTGAGTGACACAGGAA
CACTTAACGGCTGACATGGGGCGCGCCCAGCTGTCTAGGGCGGCGGATTTGTCCTACTCAGGAGAGCGTT
CACCGACAAACAACAGATAAAACGAAAGGCCCAGTCTTTCGACTGAGCCTTTCGTTTTATTTGATGCCT
Features (pLannotate 1.2.2; 21 found; start..end, strand, type, name):
     85..284     -  mobile_element Tn7R (fragment): mini-Tn7 element (right end of the Tn7 transposon) Tn7
    308..402     +  terminator     lambda t0 terminator: transcription terminator from phage lambda
    412..441     +  CDS            CmR (fragment): chloramphenicol acetyltransferase confers resistance to chloramphenicol
    504..590     +  terminator     rrnB T1 terminator: Escherichia coli rrnB; transcription terminator T1 from the E. coli rrnB gene
    623..670     -  protein_bind   FRT: FLP-mediated recombination occurs in the 8-bp core sequence TCTAGAAA (Turan and Bode, 2011). FLP recombinase from the Saccharomyces cerevisiae 2μ plasmid
    711..739     +  promoter       Pc promoter: intI1 (promoter lies within the coding sequence); class 1 integron promoter
    928..1461    +  CDS            GmR: gentamycin acetyltransferase; aacC1; confers resistance to gentamycin
   1591..1624    -  protein_bind   FRT (minimal): supports FLP-mediated excision but not integration (Turan and Bode, 2011) FLP recombinase from the Saccharomyces cerevisiae 2μ plasmid
   1666..1694    +  promoter       tac promoter: strong E. coli promoter; hybrid between the trp and lac UV5 promoters
   1702..1718    +  protein_bind   lac operator: The lac repressor binds to the lac operator to inhibit transcription in E. coli. This inhibition can be relieved by adding lactose or isopropyl-β-D-thiogalactopyranoside (IPTG). lac repressor encoded by lacI
   1741..2454    +  CDS            hfriFP: hfriFP is a fluorescent protein published in 2013, derived from Herbaspirillum frisingense.
   2477..2571    +  terminator     lambda t0 terminator: transcription terminator from phage lambda
   2933..3098    -  mobile_element Tn7L: mini-Tn7 element (left end of the Tn7 transposon) Tn7
   3141..3586    +  promoter       sacB promoter: sacR; sacB promoter and control region
   3587..5008    +  CDS            SacB: secreted levansucrase that renders bacterial growth sensitive to sucrose; Bacillus subtilis sacB; negative selection marker
   5056..5080    +  CDS            lacZα (fragment): LacZα fragment of β-galactosidase; lacZ fragment
   5091..5185    +  terminator     lambda t0 terminator: transcription terminator from phage lambda
   5317..6129    +  CDS            aphA1: KKA1_ECOLX - Also known as nptI. Protein inferred from homology: Swiss-Prot protein existence level 3. Resistance to kanamycin and structurally-related aminoglycosides, including amikacin. From Escherichia coli.
   6299..6407    +  oriT           oriT: incP origin of transfer
   6418..6806    +  rep_origin     R6K γ ori: γ replication origin from E. coli plasmid R6K; requires the R6K initiator protein pi for replication
   6837..6923    -  terminator     rrnB T1 terminator: Escherichia coli rrnB; transcription terminator T1 from the E. coli rrnB gene
