[The description below was written by a language model from this plasmid's Addgene catalogue record and pLannotate feature annotations shown in this document.]
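Description:
pBC080 is a 6.9 kb bacterial mini-Tn7 delivery plasmid, described as a "Level 2" assembly on the pBCC090 backbone, built to place a strain-specific synthetic DNA barcode (bc107) into a bacterial chromosome by Tn7 transposition. It behaves as a conditional, suicide-type vector. Its only origin is R6K γ, which needs the pi initiator protein and therefore replicates only in pir-carrying hosts such as the diaminopimelic acid-auxotrophic E. coli donor strain named in the record. An incP oriT allows conjugative transfer into recipient bacteria, where the plasmid cannot be maintained. The backbone carries a kanamycin resistance gene (aphA1) for propagation at low copy. It also carries a sacB cassette with its native promoter, which gives sucrose counter-selection against cells that retain the backbone.

The transposable segment lies between the Tn7R and Tn7L ends. It contains a gentamicin acetyltransferase gene driven by the class 1 integron Pc promoter and flanked by FRT sites, so the marker could be excised by FLP recombinase after integration. Next to it is a fluorescent protein coding sequence under a tac promoter with a lac operator. The annotation software labels this as hfriFP, while the catalogue entry calls it GFP. Lambda t0 and rrnB T1 terminators insulate the units. The bc107 barcode itself is not annotated; it may sit in the unannotated stretch just inside Tn7L, but the record does not confirm this. No Tn7 transposase genes are annotated, so transposase would have to be supplied from another source. The associated work uses such chromosomal barcodes to track near-isogenic bacterial strains simultaneously within plant microbiota.
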