Addgene plasmid #202239: pBC080
Purpose: Level 2 for strain-specific barcode DNA tag with bc107 through Tn7 bacterial insertion, Gentamicin selectable marker and GFP fluorescent marker
Depositing lab: Paul Schulze-Lefert. Depositing organization: Max Planck Institute for Plant Breeding Research. Publication: Chromosomal barcodes for simultaneous tracking of near-isogenic bacterial strains in plant microbiota. Ordon J, Thouin J, Nakano RT, Ma KW, Zhang P, Huettel B, Garrido-Oter R, Schulze-Lefert P. Nat Microbiol. 2024 Apr;9(4):1117-1129. doi: 10.1038/s41564-024-01619-8. Epub 2024 Mar 19. PubMed 38503974.
Backbone
  Vector backbone: pBCC090
  Vector type: Bacterial Expression
  Selectable markers: Gentamicin
Growth in bacteria
  Bacterial resistance: Kan + DAP
  Growth temperature: 37°C
  Growth strain: E.coli BW29427
  Growth instructions: Requires media that contains DAP. A supplement
  Copy number: Low Copy
Gene/Insert
  Gene/Insert name: bc107
  Species: Synthetic
  Cloning method: Restriction Enzyme; 5′ cloning site unknown (unknown if destroyed)
Terms and licenses: Academic/Nonprofit Terms; Industry Terms: Not Available to Industry
Depositor comments: This plasmid can be transformed into E. coli BW29427 supplemented with 50 µg/mL of diaminopimelic acid (DAP) or any Pir1 strain. Please visit https://doi.org/10.1101/2023.04.20.537712 for bioRxiv preprint.
How to cite: pBC080 was a gift from Paul Schulze-Lefert (Addgene plasmid # 202239 ; http://n2t.net/addgene:202239 ; RRID:Addgene_202239)
